>Addgene plasmid #23013 | pCURE | addgene partial sequence | sequence record 43779 | pSC101-R 5'-gaattgcggattgacctagc-3'
CCCGAGATAGTTGCGGCCGACTCTGCGCTTAATGGGCTCGGTTGGCATGAGGGGCGGCTGGGGTCACTCG
AGATCGATGCATAATGTGCCTGTCAAATGGACGAAGCAGGGATTCTGCAAACCCTATGCTACTCCGTCAA
GCCGTCAACTGTCTGATTCGTTACCGATTATGACAACTTGACGGCTACATCATTCACTTTTTCTTCACAA
CCGGCACGGAACTCGCTCGGGCTGGCCCCGGTGCATTTTTTAAATACCCGCGAGAAATAGAGTTGATCGT
CAAAACCAACATTGCGACCGACGGTGGCGATAGGCATCCGGGTGGTGCTCAAAAGCAGCTTCGCCTGGCT
GATACGTTGGTCCTCGCGCCAGCTTAAGACGCTAATCCCTAACTGCTGGCGGAAAAGATGTGACAGACGC
GACGGCGACAAGCAAACATGCTGTGCGACGCTGGCGATATCAAAATTGCTGTCTGCCAGGTGATCGCTGA
TGTACTGACAAGCCTCGCGTACCCGATTATCCATCGGTGGATGGAGCGACTCGTTAATCGCTTCCATGCG
CCGCAGTAACAATTGCTCAAGCAGATTTATCGCCAGCAGCTCCGAATAGCGCCCTTCCCCTTGCCCGGCG
TTAATGATTTGCCCAAACAGGTCGCTGAAATGCGGCTGGTGCGCTTCATCCGGGCGAAAGAACCCCGTAT
TGGCAAATATTGACGGCCAGTTAAGCCATTCATGCCAGTAGGCGCGCGGACGAATGTAAACCCACTGGTG
ATACCATTCGCGAGCCTCCGGATGACGACCGTAGTGATGAATCTCTCCTGGCGGGAACAGCAAAATATCA
CCCGGTCGGCAAACAAATTCTCGTCCCTGAT
