>Addgene plasmid #23013 | pCURE | addgene partial sequence | sequence record 43781 | ARA_promoter-F 5'-ctgacgctttttatcgcaactctctactg-3'
GGGCTAGCGAATTCGAGCTCGGTACCCGGGGATCCTCTAGAAATAATTTTGTTTAACTTTAAGAAGGAGA
TATATATATGAATACAAAATATAATAAAGAGTTCTTACTCTACTTAGCAGGGTTTGTAGACGGTGACGGT
AGCATAATCGCTCAAATTAAGCCTAATCAGTCTTATAAATTTAAGCATCAGCTATCACTCACGTTCCAAG
TCACGCAAAAGACACAGAGACGTTGGTTTTTAGGCAAATTAGTGGATGAAATTGGGGTTGGTTATGTAAG
AGATAGGGGTAGCGTTTCGGATTATATTCTAAGCGAAATCAAGCCTTTGCATAATTTTTTAACACAACTA
CAACCTTTTCTAAAACTAAAACAAAAACAAGCAAATTTAGTTTTAAAAATTATTGAACAACTTCCGTCAG
CAAAAGAATCCCCGGACAAATTCTTAGAAGTTTGTACATGGGCGGATCAAATTGCAGCTCTGAATGATTC
GAAGACGCGTAAAACAACTTCTGAAACCGTTCGTGCTGTGCTAGACAGTTTAAGTGAAAAAAAGAAATCG
TCCCCGTAACAGCTGTTCTATTAGGTGTTACATGCTGTTCATCTGTTACATTGTCGATCTGTTCATGGTG
AACAGCTTTGAATGCACCAAAAACTCGTAAAAGCTCTGATGTATCTATCTTTTTTACACCGTTTTCATCT
GTGCATATGGACAGTTTTCCCTTTGATATGTAACGGTGAACAGTTGTTCTACTTTTGTTTGTTAGTCTTG
ATGCTTCACTGATAGATACAAGAGCCATAAGAACCTCAGATCCTTCCGTATTTAGCCAGTATGTTCTCTA
GTGTGGTCGTGT
