[The description below was written by a language model from this plasmid's Addgene catalogue record.]
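Description:
pCURE is a low-copy bacterial expression plasmid built on the pSC101ts backbone (about 8.9 kb without the insert), which carries a temperature-sensitive pSC101 origin of replication. It is maintained in E. coli under tetracycline selection at a permissive temperature. Because replication fails at elevated temperature, the plasmid itself can be eliminated from cells once its job is done.

The payload is an insert of roughly 2 kb, cloned between XhoI and PvuII sites, that encodes the I-CreI homing endonuclease from Chlamydomonas reinhardtii. The coding sequence sits behind the arabinose promoter and is accompanied by the arabinose regulatory elements, including AraC; this cassette was taken from an earlier plasmid, pAE. Expression is therefore arabinose-inducible, and the depositor notes that glucose can be used to keep basal expression low and reduce the pressure for mutations to accumulate. I-CreI is a highly specific endonuclease with a long recognition site, so inducing it cleaves, and thereby removes, any co-resident plasmid engineered to contain an I-CreI cut site.

The construct thus serves as a plasmid-curing tool. It was developed as part of a genetic selection system for improving recombinant membrane protein expression in E. coli, where cells can first be cured of a target plasmid and then of pCURE by a temperature shift. The repository's quality-control sequencing found several discrepancies from the reference sequences for AraC and I-CreI, but the depositor tested both the curing activity and the temperature-sensitive loss of the plasmid and reports that they are intact. No feature table is provided, so the exact arrangement of elements is not documented here.
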