Addgene plasmid #23013: pCURE
Depositing lab: James Bowie. Depositing organization: University of California, Los Angeles (UCLA). Publication: Genetic selection system for improving recombinant membrane protein expression in E. coli. Massey-Gendel E, Zhao A, Boulting G, Kim HY, Balamotis MA, Seligman LM, Nakamoto RK, Bowie JU. Protein Sci. 2009 Feb . 18(2):372-83. 10.1002/pro.39 PubMed 19165721.
Backbone
  Vector backbone: pSC101ts
  Backbone manufacturer: N/A
  Backbone size w/o insert (bp): 8900
  Vector type: Bacterial Expression
Growth in bacteria
  Bacterial resistance: Tetracycline, 10 μg/mL
  Growth temperature: 30°C
  Growth strain: Top10/P3
  Growth instructions: Propagate at 30 degrees Celsius and 5ug/mL tetracylcine.
  Copy number: Low Copy
Gene/Insert
  Gene/Insert name: I-CreI homing endonuclease
  Species: Chlamydomonas reinhardtii
  Insert size (bp): 2000
  Mutation: I-CreI expression is controlled by the arabinose promoter.
  GenBank ID: P05725
  Cloning method: Restriction Enzyme; 5′ cloning site XhoI (not destroyed); 3′ cloning site PvuII (not destroyed)
  Sequencing primers: 5′ n/a; 3′ n/a
Resource information
  A portion of this plasmid was derived from a plasmid made by: I derived code for I-CreI behind the arabinose promoter and the arabinose regulatory elements from plasmid pAE from Lenny Seligman of Pomona College, an author on the cited paper describing the plasmid.
Terms and licenses: Academic/Nonprofit Terms; Industry Terms: Not Available to Industry
Depositor comments: Seligman, LM et al., 1997, Genetics, 147: 1653-1664 The plasmid can be propagated in 0.2% glucose to keep expression levels low and to guard against mutations. Addgene's quality control sequence shows several sequence discrepancies with the available NCBI reference sequence for AraC and ICreI. Depositor tested this plasmid and found the plasmid can be used to cure cells of other plasmids that contain an I-CreI cut site, and the pCURE can be removed from cells via its temperature sensitive origin of replication. Hence, these mutations are not detrimental to the plasmid's function.
How to cite: pCURE was a gift from James Bowie (Addgene plasmid # 23013 ; http://n2t.net/addgene:23013 ; RRID:Addgene_23013)
